Addgene plasmid #228011: pRS416-CUP1p- TID-FKBP-NLS-HA3
Purpose: Expresses TurboID-FKBP-NLS fusion from CUP1 promoter; yeast BioID
Depositing lab: Joseph Reese. Depositing organization: Pennsylvania State University. Publication: Characterization of BioID tagging systems in budding yeast and exploring the interactome of the Ccr4-Not complex. Pfannenstein J, Tyryshkin M, Gulden ME, Doud EH, Mosley AL, Reese JC. G3 (Bethesda). 2024 Sep 13:jkae221. doi: 10.1093/g3journal/jkae221. PubMed 39271111.
Backbone
  Vector backbone: pRS416
  Vector type: Yeast Expression
  Selectable markers: URA3
Growth in bacteria
  Bacterial resistance: Ampicillin, 100 μg/mL
  Growth temperature: 37°C
  Growth strain: DH5alpha
  Copy number: High Copy
Gene/Insert
  Gene/Insert name: TurboID-FKBP
  Species: Other
  Promoter: CUP1
  Tag / fusion protein: HA tag (C terminal on insert)
  Cloning method: Ligation Independent Cloning
Terms and licenses: Academic/Nonprofit Terms; Industry Terms: Not Available to Industry
How to cite: pRS416-CUP1p- TID-FKBP-NLS-HA3 was a gift from Joseph Reese (Addgene plasmid # 228011 ; http://n2t.net/addgene:228011 ; RRID:Addgene_228011)
