[The description below was written by a language model from this plasmid's Addgene catalogue record and pLannotate feature annotations shown in this document.]
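Description:
pRS416-CUP1p-TID-FKBP-NLS-HA3 is a yeast expression plasmid built on the pRS416 shuttle backbone for proximity-dependent biotin labelling (BioID) in budding yeast. In Saccharomyces cerevisiae it is maintained through a CEN6/ARS element, which gives stable, low-copy centromeric propagation. Selection is by the URA3 auxotrophic marker under its own promoter, which can also be counterselected with 5-fluoroorotic acid. In E. coli it replicates from a high-copy ColE1/pUC-type origin and is selected with ampicillin through the β-lactamase gene. The backbone also retains an f1 phage origin, T7 and T3 promoters, and remnants of the lacZα/pBluescript cloning region.

The expression cassette is driven by the copper-inducible CUP1 metallothionein promoter, so fusion protein levels can be adjusted with Cu2+. The open reading frame begins with TurboID, which the automated annotation detects as E. coli birA because TurboID is an engineered, highly active variant of that biotin ligase. TurboID releases reactive biotinyl-AMP that labels nearby proteins. It is followed by an FKBP domain; the annotation matches this to the F36V form of FKBP12 (DmrB), though the catalogue entry simply calls it FKBP. Three tandem HA epitopes at the C-terminus allow detection. The name and stated purpose indicate a nuclear localisation signal, but it is not annotated as a separate feature; it may lie in the short gap between FKBP and the HA tags. No terminator is annotated either.

The FKBP module suggests ligand-dependent recruitment of the ligase to a partner protein, although the record does not spell out this scheme. The associated work compared BioID tagging systems in yeast and explored the Ccr4-Not complex interactome.
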