Features (pLannotate 1.2.2; 22 found; start..end, strand, type, name):
    789..893     -  promoter       AmpR promoter: bla
    930..1433    +  misc_feature   CEN/ARS: S. cerevisiae CEN6 centromere fused to an autonomously replicating sequence
   1501..1536    +  CDS            rop (fragment): Rop protein, which maintains plasmids at low copy number; rop
   1638..1687    +  misc_feature   bom (fragment): basis of mobility region from pBR322
   1695..1910    +  promoter       URA3 promoter: S. cerevisiae URA3
   1911..2714    +  CDS            URA3: orotidine-5'-phosphate decarboxylase, required for uracil biosynthesis; S. cerevisiae URA3; yeast auxotrophic marker, counterselectable with 5-fluoroorotic acid (5-FOA)
   2793..2844    +  misc_feature   bom (fragment): basis of mobility region from pBR322
   2872..3300    -  rep_origin     f1 ori (sequence partly withheld): f1 bacteriophage origin of replication; arrow indicates direction of (+) strand synthesis
   3304..3459    -  CDS            lacZα (fragment): LacZα fragment of β-galactosidase; lacZ fragment
   3467..3485    +  promoter       T7 promoter: promoter for bacteriophage T7 RNA polymerase
   3890..4124    +  promoter       CUP1 promoter: S. cerevisiae CUP1; inducible metallothionein promoter, regulated by Cu2+
   4213..5172    +  CDS            birA: BIRA_ECOLI - Also known as bioR, dhbB. Experimental evidence at protein level: Swiss-Prot protein existence level 1. Acts both as a biotin--[acetyl-CoA-carboxylase] ligase and a biotin-operon repressor. In the presence of ATP, BirA activates biotin to form the BirA-biotinyl-5'-adenylate (BirA-bio-5'-AMP or holoBirA) complex. HoloBirA can either transfer the biotinyl moiety to the biotin carboxyl carrier protein (BCCP) subunit of acetyl-CoA carboxylase, or bind to the biotin operator site and inhibit transcription of the operon. From Escherichia coli (strain K12).
   5197..5517    +  CDS            DmrB: F36V mutant of FK506-binding protein FKBP12 binds synthetic ligands that do not bind wild-type FKBP
   5545..5634    +  CDS            3xHA: three tandem HA epitope tags
   5641..5670    -  misc_feature   MCS (fragment): pBluescript multiple cloning site
   5683..5701    -  promoter       T3 promoter: promoter for bacteriophage T3 RNA polymerase
   5746..5762    -  protein_bind   lac operator: The lac repressor binds to the lac operator to inhibit transcription in E. coli. This inhibition can be relieved by adding lactose or isopropyl-β-D-thiogalactopyranoside (IPTG). lac repressor encoded by lacI
   5770..5800    -  promoter       lac promoter: promoter for the E. coli lac operon
   5815..5836    -  protein_bind   CAP binding site: CAP binding activates transcription in the presence of cAMP. E. coli catabolite activator protein
   5849..5941    -  CDS            lacI (fragment): lac repressor; lacI; The lac repressor binds to the lac operator to inhibit transcription in E. coli. This inhibition can be relieved by adding lactose or isopropyl-β-D-thiogalactopyranoside (IPTG).
   6124..6712    -  rep_origin     ori: high-copy-number ColE1/pMB1/pBR322/pUC origin of replication
   6883..788     -  CDS            AmpR (across the origin): β-lactamase; bla; confers resistance to ampicillin, carbenicillin, and related antibiotics
>Addgene plasmid #228011 | pRS416-CUP1p- TID-FKBP-NLS-HA3 | addgene full sequence | sequence record 453548 | Addgene NGS Result
CCCGTCGTGTAGATAACTACGATACGGGAGGGCTTACCATCTGGCCCCAGTGCTGCAATGATACCGCGAG
ACCCACGCTCACCGGCTCCAGATTTATCAGCAATAAACCAGCCAGCCGGAAGGGCCGAGCGCAGAAGTGG
TCCTGCAACTTTATCCGCCTCCATCCAGTCTATTAATTGTTGCCGGGAAGCTAGAGTAAGTAGTTCGCCA
GTTAATAGTTTGCGCAACGTTGTTGCCATTGCTACAGGCATCGTGGTGTCACGCTCGTCGTTTGGTATGG
CTTCATTCAGCTCCGGTTCCCAACGATCAAGGCGAGTTACATGATCCCCCATGTTGTGCAAAAAAGCGGT
TAGCTCCTTCGGTCCTCCGATCGTTGTCAGAAGTAAGTTGGCCGCAGTGTTATCACTCATGGTTATGGCA
GCACTGCATAATTCTCTTACTGTCATGCCATCCGTAAGATGCTTTTCTGTGACTGGTGAGTACTCAACCA
AGTCATTCTGAGAATAGTGTATGCGGCGACCGAGTTGCTCTTGCCCGGCGTCAATACGGGATAATACCGC
GCCACATAGCAGAACTTTAAAAGTGCTCATCATTGGAAAACGTTCTTCGGGGCGAAAACTCTCAAGGATC
TTACCGCTGTTGAGATCCAGTTCGATGTAACCCACTCGTGCACCCAACTGATCTTCAGCATCTTTTACTT
TCACCAGCGTTTCTGGGTGAGCAAAAACAGGAAGGCAAAATGCCGCAAAAAAGGGAATAAGGGCGACACG
GAAATGTTGAATACTCATACTCTTCCTTTTTCAATATTATTGAAGCATTTATCAGGGTTATTGTCTCATG
AGCGGATACATATTTGAATGTATTTAGAAAAATAAACAAATAGGGGTTCCGCGCACATTTCCCCGAAAAG
TGCCACCTGGGTCCTTTTCATCACGTGCTATAAAAATAATTATAATTTAAATTTTTTAATATAAATATAT
AAATTAAAAATAGAAAGTAAAAAAAGAAATTAAAGAAAAAATAGTTTTTGTTTTCCGAAGATGTAAAAGA
CTCTAGGGGGATCGCCAACAAATACTACCTTTTATCTTGCTCTTCCTGCTCTCAGGTATTAATGCCGAAT
TGTTTCATCTTGTCTGTGTAGAAGACCACACACGAAAATCCTGTGATTTTACATTTTACTTATCGTTAAT
CGAATGTATATCTATTTAATCTGCTTTTCTTGTCTAATAAATATATATGTAAAGTACGCTTTTTGTTGAA
ATTTTTTAAACCTTTGTTTATTTTTTTTTCTTCATTCCGTAACTCTTCTACCTTCTTTATTTACTTTCTA
AAATCCAAATACAAAACATAAAAATAAATAAACACAGAGTAAATTCCCAAATTATTCCATCATTAAAAGA
TACGAGGCGCGTGTAAGTTACAGGCAAGCGATCCGTCTAAGAAACCATTATTATCATGACATTAACCTAT
AAAAATAGGCGTATCACGAGGCCCTTTCGTCTCGCGCGTTTCGGTGATGACGGTGAAAACCTCTGACACA
TGCAGCTCCCGGAGACGGTCACAGCTTGTCTGTAAGCGGATGCCGGGAGCAGACAAGCCCGTCAGGGCGC
GTCAGCGGGTGTTGGCGGGTGTCGGGGCTGGCTTAACTATGCGGCATCAGAGCAGATTGTACTGAGAGTG
CACCATACCACCTTTTCAATTCATCATTTTTTTTTTATTCTTTTTTTTGATTTCGGTTTCCTTGAAATTT
TTTTGATTCGGTAATCTCCGAACAGAAGGAAGAACGAAGGAAGGAGCACAGACTTAGATTGGTATATATA
CGCATATGTAGTGTTGAAGAAACATGAAATTGCCCAGTATTCTTAACCCAACTGCACAGAACAAAAACCT
GCAGGAAACGAAGATAAATCATGTCGAAAGCTACATATAAGGAACGTGCTGCTACTCATCCTAGTCCTGT
TGCTGCCAAGCTATTTAATATCATGCACGAAAAGCAAACAAACTTGTGTGCTTCATTGGATGTTCGTACC
ACCAAGGAATTACTGGAGTTAGTTGAAGCATTAGGTCCCAAAATTTGTTTACTAAAAACACATGTGGATA
TCTTGACTGATTTTTCCATGGAGGGCACAGTTAAGCCGCTAAAGGCATTATCCGCCAAGTACAATTTTTT
ACTCTTCGAAGACAGAAAATTTGCTGACATTGGTAATACAGTCAAATTGCAGTACTCTGCGGGTGTATAC
AGAATAGCAGAATGGGCAGACATTACGAATGCACACGGTGTGGTGGGCCCAGGTATTGTTAGCGGTTTGA
AGCAGGCGGCAGAAGAAGTAACAAAGGAACCTAGAGGCCTTTTGATGTTAGCAGAATTGTCATGCAAGGG
CTCCCTATCTACTGGAGAATATACTAAGGGTACTGTTGACATTGCGAAGAGCGACAAAGATTTTGTTATC
GGCTTTATTGCTCAAAGAGACATGGGTGGAAGAGATGAAGGTTACGATTGGTTGATTATGACACCCGGTG
TGGGTTTAGATGACAAGGGAGACGCATTGGGTCAACAGTATAGAACCGTGGATGATGTGGTCTCTACAGG
ATCTGACATTATTATTGTTGGAAGAGGACTATTTGCAAAGGGAAGGGATGCTAAGGTAGAGGGTGAACGT
TACAGAAAAGCAGGCTGGGAAGCATATTTGAGAAGATGCGGCCAGCAAAACTAAAAAACTGTATTATAAG
TAAATGCATGTATACTAAACTCACAAATTAGAGCTTCAATTTAATTATATCAGTTATTACCCTATGCGGT
GTGAAATACCGCACAGATGCGTAAGGAGAAAATACCGCATCAGGAAATTGTAAGCGTTAATATTTTGTTA
AAATTCGCGTTAAATTTTTGTTAAATCAGCTCATTTTTTAACCAATAGGCCGAAATCGGCAAAATCCCTT
ATAAATCAAAAGAATAGACCGAGATAGGGT
[37 nt withheld, positions 2971-3007]
AAAGAACGTGGACTCCAACGTCAAAGG
[49 nt withheld, positions 3035-3083]
T
[91 nt withheld, positions 3085-3175]
G
[124 nt withheld, positions 3177-3300]
CCATTCGCCATTCAGGCTGCGCAACTGTTGGGAAGGGCGATCGGTGCGGGCCTCTTCGCTATTACGCCAG
CTGGCGAAAGGGGGATGTGCTGCAAGGCGATTAAGTTGGGTAACGCCAGGGTTTTCCCAGTCACGACGTT
GTAAAACGACGGCCAGTGAGCGCGCGTAATACGACTCACTATAGGGCGAATTGGGTACCAGATTATAGTC
AGTCGGCGAAGAACAAAAATGTTCTCTTGAAATTCCCCGTTAGTGAACTGAACAGAATCTATTTAAAATT
TAAGGAGATTTCAGATTTTTTAATGGAAAGAGAAGTTGTCCAAAGGAGTATAATTATTGACAAGGATTTG
GAATCTGATAATCTGGGTATTACTACGGCAAACTTCAACGATTTCTATGATGCATTTTATAATTAGTAAG
CCGATCCCATTACCGACATTTGGGCGCTATACGTGCATATGTTCATGTATGTATCTGTATTTAAAACACT
TTTGTATTATTTTTCCTCATATATGTGTATAGGTTTATACGGATGATTTAATTATTACTTCACCACCCTT
TATTTCAGGCTGATATCTTAGCCTTGTTACTAGTTAGAAAAAGACATTTTTGCTGTCAGTCACTGTCAAG
AGATTCTTTTGCTGGCATTTCTTCTAGAAGCAAAAAGAGCGATGCGTCTTTTCCGCTGAACCGTTCCAGC
AAAAAAGACTACCAACGCAATATGGATTGTCAGAATCATATAAAAGAGAAGCAAATAACTCCTTGTCTTG
TATCAATTGCATTATAATATCTTCTTGTTAGTGCAATATCATATAGAAGTCATCGAAATAGATATTAAGA
AAAACAAACTGTACAATCAATCAATCAATCATCACAAAGCTTAAAATGGCAAGAGATCCGCCTGTGGCCA
CGATGAAAGATAACACGGTTCCCTTAAAATTGATAGCCCTTCTTGCCAATGGTGAGTTTCATTCCGGGGA
ACAACTTGGCGAAACTCTGGGAATGAGCAGGGCAGCGATTAACAAGCATATCCAAACCTTGAGAGACTGG
GGAGTAGATGTGTTCACCGTGCCTGGTAAAGGTTATTCTTTGCCGGAACCTATCCCTCTATTAAATGCGA
AACAGATACTAGGACAACTGGACGGTGGTAGTGTTGCCGTATTGCCGGTTGTTGACTCAACCAATCAATA
CTTGCTGGACAGAATTGGCGAACTTAAAAGCGGTGATGCGTGTATTGCAGAATATCAGCAAGCAGGGAGA
GGCTCAAGAGGTAGGAAATGGTTTTCACCTTTTGGCGCCAATCTTTACTTAAGTATGTTCTGGCGTTTGA
AGAGAGGGCCCGCGGCTATTGGTTTAGGTCCCGTTATCGGGATAGTTATGGCTGAAGCGCTACGTAAACT
TGGGGCCGACAAGGTCAGAGTGAAGTGGCCTAATGATCTATACTTGCAAGATAGAAAGCTAGCGGGTATC
CTGGTGGAGCTAGCGGGAATCACAGGGGACGCTGCCCAAATAGTAATCGGTGCTGGTATAAATGTCGCAA
TGCGTAGAGTCGAGGAATCAGTGGTGAACCAGGGCTGGATCACGTTGCAAGAGGCGGGCATAAACCTGGA
CCGTAACACCCTTGCAGCGACCCTAATAAGAGAACTACGTGCTGCATTGGAGCTTTTTGAGCAGGAGGGC
CTGGCTCCGTACCTACCCAGGTGGGAGAAATTAGACAATTTCATAAACCGTCCAGTCAAACTAATAATTG
GAGATAAGGAGATTTTCGGTATTTCTCGTGGGATAGACAAGCAGGGAGCGTTGTTATTAGAACAGGATGG
TGTCATTAAACCTTGGATGGGCGGTGAAATTAGTCTTCGTAGTGCCGAAAAGGCTAGCGGTTCTGGTGGT
GCTAGCGGAGTGCAGGTGGAAACCATCTCCCCAGGAGACGGGCGCACCTTCCCCAAGCGCGGCCAGACCT
GCGTGGTGCACTACACCGGGATGCTTGAAGATGGAAAGAAATTTGATTCCTCCCGGGACAGAAACAAGCC
CTTTAAGTTTATGCTAGGCAAGCAGGAGGTGATCCGAGGCTGGGAAGAAGGGGTTGCCCAGATGAGTGTG
GGTCAGAGAGCCAAACTGACTATATCTCCAGATTATGCCTATGGTGCCACTGGGCACCCAGGCATCATCC
CACCACATGCCACTCTCGTCTTCGATGTGGAGCTTCTAAAACTGGAAACTCCACCAAAAAAGAAAAGAAA
AGTTTACCCATACGATGTTCCTGACTATGCGGGCTATCCGTATGACGTCCCGGACTATGCAGGATCTTAT
CCATATGACGTTCCAGATTACGCTGCTTGATCTAGAGCGGCCGCCACCGCGGTGGAGCTCCAGCTTTTGT
TCCCTTTAGTGAGGGTTAATTGCGCGCTTGGCGTAATCATGGTCATAGCTGTTTCCTGTGTGAAATTGTT
ATCCGCTCACAATTCCACACAACATACGAGCCGGAAGCATAAAGTGTAAAGCCTGGGGTGCCTAATGAGT
GAGCTAACTCACATTAATTGCGTTGCGCTCACTGCCCGCTTTCCAGTCGGGAAACCTGTCGTGCCAGCTG
CATTAATGAATCGGCCAACGCGCGGGGAGAGGCGGTTTGCGTATTGGGCGCTCTTCCGCTTCCTCGCTCA
CTGACTCGCTGCGCTCGGTCGTTCGGCTGCGGCGAGCGGTATCAGCTCACTCAAAGGCGGTAATACGGTT
ATCCACAGAATCAGGGGATAACGCAGGAAAGAACATGTGAGCAAAAGGCCAGCAAAAGGCCAGGAACCGT
AAAAAGGCCGCGTTGCTGGCGTTTTTCCATAGGCTCCGCCCCCCTGACGAGCATCACAAAAATCGACGCT
CAAGTCAGAGGTGGCGAAACCCGACAGGACTATAAAGATACCAGGCGTTTCCCCCTGGAAGCTCCCTCGT
GCGCTCTCCTGTTCCGACCCTGCCGCTTACCGGATACCTGTCCGCCTTTCTCCCTTCGGGAAGCGTGGCG
CTTTCTCATAGCTCACGCTGTAGGTATCTCAGTTCGGTGTAGGTCGTTCGCTCCAAGCTGGGCTGTGTGC
ACGAACCCCCCGTTCAGCCCGACCGCTGCGCCTTATCCGGTAACTATCGTCTTGAGTCCAACCCGGTAAG
ACACGACTTATCGCCACTGGCAGCAGCCACTGGTAACAGGATTAGCAGAGCGAGGTATGTAGGCGGTGCT
ACAGAGTTCTTGAAGTGGTGGCCTAACTACGGCTACACTAGAAGAACAGTATTTGGTATCTGCGCTCTGC
TGAAGCCAGTTACCTTCGGAAAAAGAGTTGGTAGCTCTTGATCCGGCAAACAAACCACCGCTGGTAGCGG
TGGTTTTTTTGTTTGCAAGCAGCAGATTACGCGCAGAAAAAAAGGATCTCAAGAAGATCCTTTGATCTTT
TCTACGGGGTCTGACGCTCAGTGGAACGAAAACTCACGTTAAGGGATTTTGGTCATGAGATTATCAAAAA
GGATCTTCACCTAGATCCTTTTAAATTAAAAATGAAGTTTTAAATCAATCTAAAGTATATATGAGTAAAC
TTGGTCTGACAGTTACCAATGCTTAATCAGTGAGGCACCTATCTCAGCGATCTGTCTATTTCGTTCATCC
ATAGTTGCCTGACTC
